>Addgene plasmid #201223 | pCMV- κLight1.3 | addgene full sequence | sequence record 395158 | Addgene NGS Result
CAACGCGGCCTTTTTACGGTTCCTGGCCTTTTGCTGGCCTTTTGCTCACATGTTCTTTCCTGCGTTATCC
CCTGATTCTGTGGATAACCGTATTACCGCCATGCATTAGTTATTAATAGTAATCAATTACGGGGTCATTA
GTTCATAGCCCATATATGGAGTTCCGCGTTACATAACTTACGGTAAATGGCCCGCCTGGCTGACCGCCCA
ACGACCCCCGCCCATTGACGTCAATAATGACGTATGTTCCCATAGTAACGCCAATAGGGACTTTCCATTG
ACGTCAATGGGTGGAGTATTTACGGTAAACTGCCCACTTGGCAGTACATCAAGTGTATCATATGCCAAGT
ACGCCCCCTATTGACGTCAATGACGGTAAATGGCCCGCCTGGCATTATGCCCAGTACATGACCTTATGGG
ACTTTCCTACTTGGCAGTACATCTACGTATTAGTCATCGCTATTACCATGGTGATGCGGTTTTGGCAGTA
CATCAATGGGCGTGGATAGCGGTTTGACTCACGGGGATTTCCAAGTCTCCACCCCATTGACGTCAATGGG
AGTTTGTTTTGGCACCAAAATCAACGGGACTTTCCAAAATGTCGTAACAACTCCGCCCCATTGACGCAAA
TGGGCGGTAGGCGTGTACGGTGGGAGGTCTATATAAGCAGAGCTGGTTTAGTGAACCGTCAGATCCGCTA
GCGCTACCGGACTCAGATCTCGAGCTCAAGCTTACCGGTGCGCGCCATGAAGACGATCATCGCCCTGAGC
TACATCTTCTGCCTGGTGTTCGCCGACTACAAGGACGATGATGACGCCATGGATTCACCAATTCAGATAT
TTAGGGGTGAACCGGGCCCTACCTGCGCGCCAAGTGCTTGTCTTCCTCCGAATTCAAGCGCATGGTTCCC
CGGCTGGGCAGAGCCCGACTCTAATGGGTCTGCTGGCAGTGAAGACGCGCAGCTTGAACCTGCCCATATT
AGCCCTGCTATACCCGTTATCATCACCGCCGTATATTCCGTTGTATTCGTGGTCGGTCTGGTAGGAAATT
CTCTGGTGATGTTTGTTATCATACGATATACCAAGATGAAAACAGCTACCAACATCTACATCTTCAATCT
GGCCTTGGCGGATGCGCTGGTCACTACTACTATGCCATTTCAATCAACTGTGTACCTTATGAACTCCTGG
CCTTTTGGCGATGTATTGTGCAAGATCGTCATCTCAATAGATTACTATAATATGTTTACTTCCATATTTA
CTCTCACTATGATGAGCGTCGATCGATATATAGCAGTATGTCACCCAAAGAAGGCTTTGGACTTTCGAAC
GCCATTGAAGGCGAAAATTATAAACATTTGCATTTGGCTGCTTTCCTCCAGCGTTGGAATCTCCGCTATT
GTGTTGGGGGGGACCAAGGTCAGAGAAGACGTAGACGTGATCGAGTGTTCCCTGCAGTTCCCGGACGATG
ATTATAGCTGGTGGGATCTCTTTATGAAGATCTGTGTCTTCATCTTTGCTTTCGTAATACCTGTCCTTAT
CATTATTGTATGCTATACGCTGATGATACTTAGATTGAAATCCGTTAGACTGAGCTCAGGCATTAACGTC
TATATCAAGGCCGACAAGCAGAAGAACGGCATCAAGGCGAACTTCAAGATCCGCCACAACATCGAGGACG
GCGGCGTGCAGCTCGCCTACCACTACCAGCAGAACACCCCCATCGGCGACGGCCCCGTGCTGCTGCCCGA
CAACCACTACCTGAGCGTGCAGTCCAAACTTTCGAAAGACCCCAACGAGAAGCGCGATCACATGGTCCTG
CTGGAGTTCGTGACCGCCGCCGGGATCACTCTCGGCATGGACGAGCTGTACAAGGGCGGTACCGGAGGGA
GCATGGTGAGCAAGGGCGAGGAGCTGTTCACCGGGGTGGTGCCCATCCTGGTCGAGCTGGACGGCGACGT
AAACGGCCACAAGTTCAGCGTGTCCGGCGAGGGTGAGGGCGATGCCACCTACGGCAAGCTGACCCTGAAG
TTCATCTGCACCACCGGCAAGCTGCCCGTGCCCTGGCCCACCCTCGTGACCACCCTGACCTACGGCGTGC
AGTGCTTCAGCCGCTACCCCGACCACATGAAGCAGCACGACTTCTTCAAGTCCGCCATGCCCGAAGGCTA
CATCCAGGAGCGCACCATCTTCTTCAAGGACGACGGCAACTACAAGACCCGCGCCGAGGTGAAGTTCGAG
GGCGACACCCTGGTGAACCGCATCGAGCTGAAGGGCATCGACTTCAAGGAGGACGGCAACATCCTGGGGC
ACAAGCTGGAGTACAACCCACATGACCAACTGAGAGAGAAGGACCGGAATCTGCGACGCATTACCAGACT
GGTCCTTGTGGTCGTGGCAGTGTTCGTGGTCTGCTGGACTCCCATTCATATCTTTATACTGGTGGAGGCA
CTCGGTTCTACGAGCCATAGCACTGCGGCACTTGCAGCTTACTACTTCTGTATTGCACTTGGGTACACGA
ATGCTGCACTGAATCCTATCCTGTACGCCTTCCTTGATGAGAATTTCAAAAGATGTTTCCGCGATTTCTG
TTTCCCGTTGAAGATGCGGATGGAAAGACAAGCTAAGGCCCGCGTTAGAAATACTGTTCAAGACCCTGCA
TATCTTCGGGACATAGATGGTATGAATAAACCCGTTCAGTCTCAGCCCATCCTGAACACTAAGGAGATGG
CCCCTCAGAGTAAACCCCCTGAGGAACTGGAAATGAGCTCCATGCCATCTCCAGTGGCTCCTCTGCCAGC
TAGGACCGAGGGCGTGATTGACATGAGAAGCATGTCTAGTATCGATAGCTTCATTTCCTGCGCCACCGAC
TTCCCCGAAGCTACAAGGTTTGGAAGCGGTAGCGGTTCAGGATCAGGCTCTGCAGAGTCACCTGCAGATG
GCGAGGTTTTCGCTATCCAGCTGACATCTTCCTGACAACCTGATGTACAGCGGCCGCGACTCTAGATCAT
AATCAGCCATACCACATTTGTAGAGGTTTTACTTGCTTTAAAAAACCTCCCACACCTCCCCCTGAACCTG
AAACATAAAATGAATGCAATTGTTGTTGTTAACTTGTTTATTGCAGCTTATAATGGTTACAAATAAAGCA
ATAGCATCACAAATTTCACAAATAAAGCATTTTTTTCACTGCATTCTAGTTGTGGTTTGTCCAAACTCAT
CAATGTATCTTAAGGCGTAAATTGTAAGCGTTAATATTTTGTTAAAATTCGCGTTAAATTTTTGTTAAAT
CAGCTCATTTTTTAACCAATAGGCCGAAATCGGCAAAATCCCTTATAAATCAAAAGAATAGACCGAGATA
GGGT
[37 nt withheld, positions 3365-3401]
AAAGAACGTGGACTCCAACGTCAAAGG
[49 nt withheld, positions 3429-3477]
T
[86 nt withheld, positions 3479-3564]
TCGGCG
[124 nt withheld, positions 3571-3694]
CAGGTGGCACTTTTCGGGGAAATGTGCGCGGAACCCCTATTTGTTTATTTTTCTAAATACATTCAAATAT
GTATCCGCTCATGAGACAATAACCCTGATAAATGCTTCAATAATATTGAAAAAGGAAGAGTCCTGAGGCG
GAAAGAACCAGCTGTGGAATGTGTGTCAGTTAGGGTGTGGAAAGTCCCCAGGCTCCCCAGCAGGCAGAAG
TATGCAAAGCATGCATCTCAATTAGTCAGCAACCAGGTGTGGAAAGTCCCCAGGCTCCCCAGCAGGCAGA
AGTATGCAAAGCATGCATCTCAATTAGTCAGCAACCATAGTCCCGCCCCTAACTCCGCCCATCCCGCCCC
TAACTCCGCCCAGTTCCGCCCATTCTCCGCCCCATGGCTGACTAATTTTTTTTATTTATGCAGAGGCCGA
GGCCGCCTCGGCCTCTGAGCTATTCCAGAAGTAGTGAGGAGGCTTTTTTGGAGGCCTAGGCTTTTGCAAA
GATCGATCAAGAGACAGGATGAGGATCGTTTCGCATGATTGAACAAGATGGATTGCACGCAGGTTCTCCG
GCCGCTTGGGTGGAGAGGCTATTCGGCTATGACTGGGCACAACAGACAATCGGCTGCTCTGATGCCGCCG
TGTTCCGGCTGTCAGCGCAGGGGCGCCCGGTTCTTTTTGTCAAGACCGACCTGTCCGGTGCCCTGAATGA
ACTGCAAGACGAGGCAGCGCGGCTATCGTGGCTGGCCACGACGGGCGTTCCTTGCGCAGCTGTGCTCGAC
GTTGTCACTGAAGCGGGAAGGGACTGGCTGCTATTGGGCGAAGTGCCGGGGCAGGATCTCCTGTCATCTC
ACCTTGCTCCTGCCGAGAAAGTATCCATCATGGCTGATGCAATGCGGCGGCTGCATACGCTTGATCCGGC
TACCTGCCCATTCGACCACCAAGCGAAACATCGCATCGAGCGAGCACGTACTCGGATGGAAGCCGGTCTT
GTCGATCAGGATGATCTGGACGAAGAGCATCAGGGGCTCGCGCCAGCCGAACTGTTCGCCAGGCTCAAGG
CGAGCATGCCCGACGGCGAGGATCTCGTCGTGACCCATGGCGATGCCTGCTTGCCGAATATCATGGTGGA
AAATGGCCGCTTTTCTGGATTCATCGACTGTGGCCGGCTGGGTGTGGCGGACCGCTATCAGGACATAGCG
TTGGCTACCCGTGATATTGCTGAAGAGCTTGGCGGCGAATGGGCTGACCGCTTCCTCGTGCTTTACGGTA
TCGCCGCTCCCGATTCGCAGCGCATCGCCTTCTATCGCCTTCTTGACGAGTTCTTCTGAGCGGGACTCTG
GGGTTCGAAATGACCGACCAAGCGACGCCCAACCTGCCATCACGAGATTTCGATTCCACCGCCGCCTTCT
ATGAAAGGTTGGGCTTCGGAATCGTTTTCCGGGACGCCGGCTGGATGATCCTCCAGCGCGGGGATCTCAT
GCTGGAGTTCTTCGCCCACCCTAGGGGGAGGCTAACTGAAACACGGAAGGAGACAATACCGGAAGGAACC
CGCGCTATGACGGCAATAAAAAGACAGAATAAAACGCACGGTGTTGGGTCGTTTGTTCATAAACGCGGGG
TTCGGTCCCAGGGCTGGCACTCTGTCGATACCCCACCGAGACCCCATTGGGGCCAATACGCCCGCGTTTC
TTCCTTTTCCCCACCCCACCCCCCAAGTTCGGGTGAAGGCCCAGGGCTCGCAGCCAACGTCGGGGCGGCA
GGCCCTGCCATAGCCTCAGGTTACTCATATATACTTTAGATTGATTTAAAACTTCATTTTTAATTTAAAA
GGATCTAGGTGAAGATCCTTTTTGATAATCTCATGACCAAAATCCCTTAACGTGAGTTTTCGTTCCACTG
AGCGTCAGACCCCGTAGAAAAGATCAAAGGATCTTCTTGAGATCCTTTTTTTCTGCGCGTAATCTGCTGC
TTGCAAACAAAAAAACCACCGCTACCAGCGGTGGTTTGTTTGCCGGATCAAGAGCTACCAACTCTTTTTC
CGAAGGTAACTGGCTTCAGCAGAGCGCAGATACCAAATACTGTTCTTCTAGTGTAGCCGTAGTTAGGCCA
CCACTTCAAGAACTCTGTAGCACCGCCTACATACCTCGCTCTGCTAATCCTGTTACCAGTGGCTGCTGCC
AGTGGCGATAAGTCGTGTCTTACCGGGTTGGACTCAAGACGATAGTTACCGGATAAGGCGCAGCGGTCGG
GCTGAACGGGGGGTTCGTGCACACAGCCCAGCTTGGAGCGAACGACCTACACCGAACTGAGATACCTACA
GCGTGAGCTATGAGAAAGCGCCACGCTTCCCGAAGGGAGAAAGGCGGACAGGTATCCGGTAAGCGGCAGG
GTCGGAACAGGAGAGCGCACGAGGGAGCTTCCAGGGGGAAACGCCTGGTATCTTTATAGTCCTGTCGGGT
TTCGCCACCTCTGACTTGAGCGTCGATTTTTGTGATGCTCGTCAGGGGGGCGGAGCCTATGGAAAAACGC
CAG
Features (pLannotate 1.2.2; 19 found; start..end, strand, type, name):
     40..99      +  rep_origin     RSF ori (fragment): Plasmids containing the RSF 1030 origin of replication can be propagated in E. coli cells that contain additional plasmids with compatible origins.
    167..470     +  enhancer       CMV enhancer: human cytomegalovirus immediate early enhancer
    471..674     +  promoter       CMV promoter: human cytomegalovirus (CMV) immediate early promoter
    697..733     +  misc_feature   MCS (fragment): multiple cloning site
    795..815     +  CDS            3xFLAG (fragment): three tandem FLAG® epitope tags
   1068..1601    +  CDS            OPRD1 (fragment): OPRD_PIG - Experimental evidence at protein level: Swiss-Prot protein existence level 1. G-protein coupled receptor that functions as receptor for endogenous enkephalins and for a subset of other opioids. Ligand binding causes a conformation change that triggers signaling via guanine nucleotide-binding proteins (G proteins) and modulates the activity of down-stream effectors, such as adenylate cyclase. Signaling leads to the inhibition of adenylate cyclase activity. Inhibits neurotransmitter release by reducing calcium ion currents and increasing potassium ion conductance. Plays a role in the
   1593..2327    +  CDS            cEGFP: cEGFP is a basic (constitutively fluorescent) green fluorescent protein published in 2008, derived from Aequorea victoria.
   2343..2444    +  CDS            OPRD1 (fragment): OPRD_PIG - Experimental evidence at protein level: Swiss-Prot protein existence level 1. G-protein coupled receptor that functions as receptor for endogenous enkephalins and for a subset of other opioids. Ligand binding causes a conformation change that triggers signaling via guanine nucleotide-binding proteins (G proteins) and modulates the activity of down-stream effectors, such as adenylate cyclase. Signaling leads to the inhibition of adenylate cyclase activity. Inhibits neurotransmitter release by reducing calcium ion currents and increasing potassium ion conductance. Plays a role in the
   2625..2891    +  CDS            Kcnb1 (fragment): KCNB1_MOUSE - Experimental evidence at protein level: Swiss-Prot protein existence level 1. Voltage-gated potassium channel that mediates transmembrane potassium transport in excitable membranes, primarily in the brain, but also in the pancreas and cardiovascular system. Contributes to the regulation of the action potential (AP) repolarization, duration and frequency of repetitive AP firing in neurons, muscle cells and endocrine cells and plays a role in homeostatic attenuation of electrical excitability throughout the brain (PubMed:14684365, PubMed:19383458, PubMed:24494598). Plays also a rol
   3005..3088    +  CDS            large T antigen (fragment): large T antigen from SV40 (simian virus 40)
   3111..3232    +  polyA_signal   SV40 poly(A) signal: SV40 polyadenylation signal
   3239..3694    -  rep_origin     f1 ori (sequence partly withheld): f1 bacteriophage origin of replication; arrow indicates direction of (+) strand synthesis
   3721..3825    +  promoter       AmpR promoter: bla
   3827..4184    +  promoter       SV40 promoter: SV40 enhancer and early promoter
   4219..5013    +  CDS            NeoR/KanR: aminoglycoside phosphotransferase from Tn5; aph(3')-II (or nptII); confers resistance to neomycin, kanamycin, and G418 (Geneticin®)
   5034..5186    +  CDS            ble (fragment): BLE_KLEPN - Experimental evidence at protein level: Swiss-Prot protein existence level 1. Binding protein with a strong affinity to the bleomycin family of antibiotics. Binds to CL990; an antimitotic-antibiotic compound. From Klebsiella pneumoniae.
   5245..5292    +  polyA_signal   HSV TK poly(A) signal: herpes simplex virus thymidine kinase polyadenylation signal (Cole and Stacy, 1985)
   5383..5399    -  polyA_signal   bGH poly(A) signal (fragment): bovine growth hormone polyadenylation signal
   5621..6209    +  rep_origin     ori: high-copy-number ColE1/pMB1/pBR322/pUC origin of replication
