[The description below was written by a language model from this plasmid's Addgene catalogue record and pLannotate feature annotations shown in this document.]
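Description:
pCMV-κLight1.3 is a 6.2 kb mammalian expression plasmid built on a pCMV backbone for expressing the genetically encoded opioid neuropeptide biosensor κLight1.3 (kLight1.3) in mammalian cells. It is maintained in E. coli at high copy through a ColE1/pUC-type origin and selected with kanamycin. The resistance gene is the Tn5 NeoR/KanR aminoglycoside phosphotransferase, placed behind both a bacterial (bla) promoter and the SV40 enhancer/early promoter and followed by an HSV TK polyadenylation signal. The same cassette can therefore in principle confer G418 resistance in mammalian cells. An f1 origin is also present. Small fragments annotated as RSF ori, ble and bGH poly(A) appear to be backbone remnants or partial matches rather than functional parts.

The 2.2 kb synthetic insert sits between HindIII and NotI sites, downstream of the human CMV immediate-early enhancer and promoter and upstream of an SV40 polyadenylation signal. Automated annotation shows a short FLAG-type epitope match near the start of the coding region. This is followed by opioid receptor sequence interrupted by a GFP-derived module (annotated as cEGFP), with receptor sequence resuming afterwards. This layout fits a receptor-based sensor in which a fluorescent protein is embedded within a G-protein-coupled receptor scaffold, so that ligand-induced conformational change alters fluorescence. The annotation tool matched the receptor segments to delta opioid receptor homologues, but the sensor's name points to a kappa-type design, and the record does not state the parent receptor. A fragment matching the mouse Kcnb1 (Kv2.1) potassium channel lies near the 3′ end of the insert. Its role is not stated, although such sequences are commonly used as membrane or somatic targeting motifs. The construct is intended for transient expression in cultured mammalian cells to image opioid peptide dynamics.
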