Addgene plasmid #201223: pCMV- κLight1.3
Purpose: Express kLight1.3 biosensor in mammalian cells
Depositing lab: Lin Tian. Depositing organization: University of California, Davis. Publication: Unlocking opioid neuropeptide dynamics with genetically encoded biosensors. Dong C, Gowrishankar R, Jin Y, He XJ, Gupta A, Wang H, Sayar-Atasoy N, Flores RJ, Mahe K, Tjahjono N, Liang R, Marley A, Or Mizuno G, Lo DK, Sun Q, Whistler JL, Li B, Gomes I, Von Zastrow M, Tejeda HA, Atasoy D, Devi LA, Bruchas MR, Banghart MR, Tian L. Nat Neurosci. 2024 Jul 15. doi: 10.1038/s41593-024-01697-1. PubMed 39009835.
Backbone
  Vector backbone: pCMV
  Backbone size w/o insert (bp): 3988
  Total vector size (bp): 6217
  Vector type: Mammalian Expression
Growth in bacteria
  Bacterial resistance: Kanamycin, 50 μg/mL
  Growth temperature: 37°C
  Growth strain: DH5alpha
  Copy number: High Copy
Gene/Insert
  Gene/Insert name: κLight1.3 (alt name: kLight1.3)
  Species: Synthetic
  Insert size (bp): 2229
  Promoter: CMV
  Cloning method: Restriction Enzyme; 5′ cloning site HindIII (not destroyed); 3′ cloning site NotI (not destroyed)
  Sequencing primers: 5′ ggtaggcgtgtacggtggg; 3′ gctattgctttatttgtaaccattataagctgcaataaac
Terms and licenses: Academic/Nonprofit Terms; Industry Terms: Not Available to Industry
How to cite: pCMV- κLight1.3 was a gift from Lin Tian (Addgene plasmid # 201223 ; http://n2t.net/addgene:201223 ; RRID:Addgene_201223)
